Addgene plasmid #186002: NSP8-1x-BioID2 pBabe-puro (SARS-CoV-2)
Purpose: Expresses SARS-CoV-2 NSP8 fused to BioID2 and HA tag
Depositing lab: Kyle Roux. Depositing organization: Sanford Research. Publication: A BioID-Derived Proximity Interactome for SARS-CoV-2 Proteins. May DG, Martin-Sancho L, Anschau V, Liu S, Chrisopulos RJ, Scott KL, Halfmann CT, Diaz Pena R, Pratt D, Campos AR, Roux KJ. Viruses. 2022 Mar 15;14(3). pii: v14030611. doi: 10.3390/v14030611. PubMed 35337019.
Backbone
  Vector backbone: pBabe-puro
  Vector type: Mammalian Expression, Retroviral
  Selectable markers: Puromycin
Growth in bacteria
  Bacterial resistance: Ampicillin, 100 μg/mL
  Growth temperature: 37°C
  Growth strain: NEB Stable
  Copy number: Unknown
Gene/Insert
  Gene/Insert name: SARS-CoV-2 NSP8
  Species: SARS-CoV-2
  Entrez Gene: ORF1ab (a.k.a. GU280_gp01)
  Promoter: LTR
  Tag / fusion protein: BioID2 (C terminal on insert); HA (C terminal on insert)
  Cloning method: Restriction Enzyme; 5′ cloning site BamHI (not destroyed); 3′ cloning site EcoRI (not destroyed)
  Sequencing primers: 5′ pBabeF
Terms and licenses: Academic/Nonprofit Terms; Industry Terms: Not Available to Industry
How to cite: NSP8-1x-BioID2 pBabe-puro (SARS-CoV-2) was a gift from Kyle Roux (Addgene plasmid # 186002)
