[The description below was written by a language model from this plasmid's Addgene catalogue record and pLannotate feature annotations shown in this document.]
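Description:
NSP8-1x-BioID2 pBabe-puro (SARS-CoV-2) is a Moloney murine leukemia virus-based retroviral expression plasmid built on the pBabe-puro backbone, about 6.4 kb in the sequenced record. It is maintained in E. coli through a high-copy ColE1/pUC-type origin and an ampicillin resistance gene driven by its own bla promoter. The retroviral portion is bounded by MMLV long terminal repeats and includes a Ψ packaging signal followed by a truncated gag segment lacking its start codon. Together these allow the transcribed vector RNA to be packaged into particles when gag, pol and env are provided in trans by packaging cells, and then integrated into target mammalian cells.

The payload, cloned between BamHI and EcoRI sites downstream of the packaging region, is the SARS-CoV-2 non-structural protein NSP8 coding sequence, a segment of the ORF1ab polyprotein. The automated annotation matches this roughly 600 nt region to the replicase polyprotein entry but carries that entry's generic NSP10 descriptive text, which should not be read as the insert identity. NSP8 is fused at its C terminus to BioID2, the promiscuous R40G biotin ligase from Aquifex aeolicus, and the catalogue also lists a C-terminal HA epitope tag, which the feature table does not annotate separately. Expression of the fusion is driven by the 5′ LTR, while an internal SV40 early promoter drives puromycin N-acetyltransferase for selection of transduced cells. The construct is intended for proximity-dependent biotinylation, in which host proteins near NSP8 are biotin-labelled in living cells, as part of mapping a proximity interactome for SARS-CoV-2 proteins.
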