Features (pLannotate 1.2.2; 13 found; start..end, strand, type, name):
      8..477     +  LTR            LTR: long terminal repeat from Moloney murine leukemia virus
    601..875     +  misc_feature   MESV Ψ (fragment): packaging signal of murine embryonic stem cell virus
    942..1358    +  CDS            gag (truncated): truncated Moloney murine leukemia virus (MMLV) gag gene lacking the start codon
   1369..1971    +  CDS            R1A_SARS2 (fragment): Experimental evidence at protein level: Swiss-Prot protein existence level 1. [Non-structural protein 10]: Plays a pivotal role in viral transcription by stimulating both nsp14 3'-5' exoribonuclease and nsp16 2'-O-methyltransferase activities. Therefore plays an essential role in viral mRNAs cap methylation. From Severe acute respiratory syndrome coronavirus 2 (2019-nCoV) (SARS-CoV-2).
   1999..2694    +  CDS            BioID2: promiscuous R40G mutant of a biotin protein ligase from Aquifex aeolicus (Kim et al., 2016)
   2741..3070    +  promoter       SV40 promoter: SV40 enhancer and early promoter
   3080..3679    +  CDS            PuroR: puromycin N-acetyltransferase; pac from Streptomyces alboniger; confers resistance to puromycin
   3778..3899    +  LTR            3' LTR (ΔU3) (fragment): self-inactivating 3' long terminal repeat (LTR) from Moloney murine leukemia virus
   3900..4369    +  LTR            LTR: long terminal repeat from Moloney murine leukemia virus
   4435..4487    -  CDS            lacI (fragment): lac repressor; lacI; The lac repressor binds to the lac operator to inhibit transcription in E. coli. This inhibition can be relieved by adding lactose or isopropyl-β-D-thiogalactopyranoside (IPTG).
   4670..5258    -  rep_origin     ori: high-copy-number ColE1/pMB1/pBR322/pUC origin of replication
   5418..6278    -  CDS            AmpR: β-lactamase; bla; confers resistance to ampicillin, carbenicillin, and related antibiotics
   6279..6383    -  promoter       AmpR promoter: bla
>Addgene plasmid #186002 | NSP8-1x-BioID2 pBabe-puro (SARS-CoV-2) | addgene full sequence | sequence record 364556 | Addgene NGS Result
CTGCAGCCTGAATATGGGCCAAACAGGATATCTGTGGTAAGCAGTTCCTGCCCCGGCTCAGGGCCAAGAA
CAGATGGAACAGCTGAATATGGGCCAAACAGGATATCTGTGGTAAGCAGTTCCTGCCCCGGCTCAGGGCC
AAGAACAGATGGTCCCCAGATGCGGTCCAGCCCTCAGCAGTTTCTAGAGAACCATCAGATGTTTCCAGGG
TGCCCCAAGGACCTGAAATGACCCTGTGCCTTATTTGAACTAACCAATCAGTTCGCTTCTCGCTTCTGTT
CGCGCGCTTCTGCTCCCCGAGCTCAATAAAAGAGCCCACAACCCCTCACTCGGGGCGCCAGTCCTCCGAT
TGACTGAGTCGCCCGGGTACCCGTGTATCCAATAAACCCTCTTGCAGTTGCATCCGACTTGTGGTCTCGC
TGTTCCTTGGGAGGGTCTCCTCTGAGTGATTGACTACCCGTCAGCGGGGGTCTTTCATTTGGGGGCTCGT
CCGGGATCGGGAGACCCCTGCCCAGGGACCACCGACCCACCACCGGGAGGCAAGCTGGCCAGCAACTTAT
CTGTGTCTGTCCGATTGTCTAGTGTCTATGACTGATTTTATGCGCCTGCGTCGGTACTAGTTAGCTAACT
AGCTCTGTATCTGGCGGACCCGTGGTGGAACTGACGAGTTCTGAACACCCGGCCGCAACCCTGGGAGACG
TCCCAGGGACTTTGGGGGCCGTTTTTGTGGCCCGACCTGAGGAAGGGAGTCGATGTGGAATCCGACCCCG
TCAGGATATGTGGTTCTGGTAGGAGACGAGAACCTAAAACAGTTCCCGCCTCCGTCTGAATTTTTGCTTT
CGGTTTGGAACCGAAGCCGCGCGTCTTGTCTGCTGCAGCGCTGCAGCATCGTTCTGTGTTGTCTCTGTCT
GACTGTGTTTCTGTATTTGTCTGAAAATTAGGGCCAGACTGTTACCACTCCCTTAAGTTTGACCTTAGGT
CACTGGAAAGATGTCGAGCGGATCGCTCACAACCAGTCGGTAGATGTCAAGAAGAGACGTTGGGTTACCT
TCTGCTCTGCAGAATGGCCAACCTTTAACGTCGGATGGCCGCGAGACGGCACCTTTAACCGAGACCTCAT
CACCCAGGTTAAGATCAAGGTCTTTTCACCTGGCCCGCATGGACACCCAGACCAGGTCCCCTACATCGTG
ACCTGGGAAGCCTTGGCTTTTGACCCCCCTCCCTGGGTCAAGCCCTTTGTACACCCTAAGCCTCCGCCTC
CTCTTCCTCCATCCGCCCCGTCTCTCCCCCTTGAACCTCCTCGTTCGACCCCGCCTCGATCCTCCCTTTA
TCCAGCCCTCACTCCTTCTCTAGGCGCCGGCCGGATCCGCCACCATGGCCATCGCTAGCGAGTTCAGCTC
CCTGCCTTCCTACGCCGCTTTCGCCACCGCTCAGGAGGCTTACGAACAGGCCGTGGCTAACGGCGACTCC
GAAGTGGTGCTGAAGAAGCTGAAGAAGTCCCTGAACGTGGCCAAGTCTGAGTTCGACAGAGACGCCGCTA
TGCAGCGTAAGCTGGAAAAGATGGCCGACCAGGCTATGACCCAGATGTACAAGCAGGCTCGCTCTGAGGA
CAAGAGGGCTAAGGTGACCAGCGCCATGCAGACCATGCTGTTCACCATGCTGCGCAAGCTGGACAACGAC
GCTCTGAACAACATCATCAACAACGCCAGAGACGGCTGCGTGCCCCTGAACATCATCCCTCTGACCACCG
CCGCTAAGCTGATGGTGGTCATCCCCGACTACAACACCTACAAGAACACCTGCGACGGAACCACCTTCAC
CTACGCCTCCGCTCTGTGGGAGATCCAGCAGGTGGTGGACGCTGACTCTAAGATCGTGCAGCTGTCTGAA
ATCAGCATGGACAACAGCCCAAACCTGGCTTGGCCACTGATCGTGACCGCCCTGCGCGCTAACTCTGCCG
TGAAGCTGCAGACCGGTGGTGGAGGCGGGTCTGAATTCTTCAAGAACCTGATCTGGCTGAAGGAGGTGGA
CAGCACCCAGGAGAGACTGAAGGAGTGGAACGTGAGCTACGGCACCGCCCTGGTGGCCGACAGACAGACC
AAGGGCAGAGGCGGCCTGGGCAGAAAGTGGCTGAGCCAGGAGGGCGGCCTGTACTTCAGCTTCCTGCTGA
ACCCCAAGGAGTTCGAGAACCTGCTGCAGCTGCCCCTGGTGCTGGGCCTGAGCGTGAGCGAGGCCCTGGA
GGAGATCACCGAGATCCCCTTCAGCCTGAAGTGGCCCAACGACGTGTACTTCCAGGAGAAGAAGGTGAGC
GGCGTGCTGTGCGAGCTGAGCAAGGACAAGCTGATCGTGGGCATCGGCATCAACGTGAACCAGAGAGAGA
TCCCCGAGGAGATCAAGGACAGAGCCACCACCCTGTACGAGATCACCGGCAAGGACTGGGACAGAAAGGA
GGTGCTGCTGAAGGTGCTGAAGAGAATCAGCGAGAACCTGAAGAAGTTCAAGGAGAAGAGCTTCAAGGAG
TTCAAGGGCAAGATCGAGAGCAAGATGCTGTACCTGGGCGAGGAGGTGAAGCTGCTGGGCGAGGGCAAGA
TCACCGGCAAGCTGGTGGGCCTGAGCGAGAAGGGCGGCGCCCTGATCCTGACCGAGGAGGGCATCAAGGA
GATCCTGAGCGGCGAGTTCAGCCTGAGAAGAAGCTACCCTTACGATGTACCGGATTACGCATGAGTCGAC
CCTGTGGAATGTGTGTCAGTTAGGGTGTGGAAAGTCCCCAGGCTCCCCAGCAGGCAGAAGTATGCAAAGC
ATGCATCTCAATTAGTCAGCAACCAGGTGTGGAAAGTCCCCAGGCTCCCCAGCAGGCAGAAGTATGCAAA
GCATGCATCTCAATTAGTCAGCAACCATAGTCCCGCCCCTAACTCCGCCCATCCCGCCCCTAACTCCGCC
CAGTTCCGCCCATTCTCCGCCCCATGGCTGACTAATTTTTTTTATTTATGCAGAGGCCGAGGCCGCCTCG
GCCTCTGAGCTATTCCAGAAGTAGTGAGGAGGCTTTTTTGGAGGCCTAGGCTTTTGCAAAAAGCTTACCA
TGACCGAGTACAAGCCCACGGTGCGCCTCGCCACCCGCGACGACGTCCCCAGGGCCGTACGCACCCTCGC
CGCCGCGTTCGCCGACTACCCCGCCACGCGCCACACCGTCGATCCGGACCGCCACATCGAGCGGGTCACC
GAGCTGCAAGAACTCTTCCTCACGCGCGTCGGGCTCGACATCGGCAAGGTGTGGGTCGCGGACGACGGCG
CCGCGGTGGCGGTCTGGACCACGCCGGAGAGCGTCGAAGCGGGGGCGGTGTTCGCCGAGATCGGCCCGCG
CATGGCCGAGTTGAGCGGTTCCCGGCTGGCCGCGCAGCAACAGATGGAAGGCCTCCTGGCGCCGCACCGG
CCCAAGGAGCCCGCGTGGTTCCTGGCCACCGTCGGCGTCTCGCCCGACCACCAGGGCAAGGGTCTGGGCA
GCGCCGTCGTGCTCCCCGGAGTGGAGGCGGCCGAGCGCGCCGGGGTGCCCGCCTTCCTGGAGACCTCCGC
GCCCCGCAACCTCCCCTTCTACGAGCGGCTCGGCTTCACCGTCACCGCCGACGTCGAGGTGCCCGAAGGA
CCGCGCACCTGGTGCATGACCCGCAAGCCCGGTGCCTGACGCCCGCCCCACGACCCGCAGCGCCCGACCG
AAAGGAGCGCACGACCCCATGCATCGATAAAATAAAAGATTTTATTTAGTCTCCAGAAAAAGGGGGGAAT
GAAAGACCCCACCTGTAGGTTTGGCAAGCTAGCTTAAGTAACGCCATTTTGCAAGGCATGGAAAAATACA
TAACTGAGAATAGAGAAGTTCAGATCAAGGTCAGGAACAGATGGAACAGCTGAATATGGGCCAAACAGGA
TATCTGTGGTAAGCAGTTCCTGCCCCGGCTCAGGGCCAAGAACAGATGGAACAGCTGAATATGGGCCAAA
CAGGATATCTGTGGTAAGCAGTTCCTGCCCCGGCTCAGGGCCAAGAACAGATGGTCCCCAGATGCGGTCC
AGCCCTCAGCAGTTTCTAGAGAACCATCAGATGTTTCCAGGGTGCCCCAAGGACCTGAAATGACCCTGTG
CCTTATTTGAACTAACCAATCAGTTCGCTTCTCGCTTCTGTTCGCGCGCTTCTGCTCCCCGAGCTCAATA
AAAGAGCCCACAACCCCTCACTCGGGGCGCCAGTCCTCCGATTGACTGAGTCGCCCGGGTACCCGTGTAT
CCAATAAACCCTCTTGCAGTTGCATCCGACTTGTGGTCTCGCTGTTCCTTGGGAGGGTCTCCTCTGAGTG
ATTGACTACCCGTCAGCGGGGGTCTTTCACATGCAGCATGTATCAAAATTAATTTGGTTTTTTTTCTTAA
GTATTTACATTAAATGGCCATAGTTGCATTAATGAATCGGCCAACGCGCGGGGAGAGGCGGTTTGCGTAT
TGGGCGCTCTTCCGCTTCCTCGCTCACTGACTCGCTGCGCTCGGTCGTTCGGCTGCGGCGAGCGGTATCA
GCTCACTCAAAGGCGGTAATACGGTTATCCACAGAATCAGGGGATAACGCAGGAAAGAACATGTGAGCAA
AAGGCCAGCAAAAGGCCAGGAACCGTAAAAAGGCCGCGTTGCTGGCGTTTTTCCATAGGCTCCGCCCCCC
TGACGAGCATCACAAAAATCGACGCTCAAGTCAGAGGTGGCGAAACCCGACAGGACTATAAAGATACCAG
GCGTTTCCCCCTGGAAGCTCCCTCGTGCGCTCTCCTGTTCCGACCCTGCCGCTTACCGGATACCTGTCCG
CCTTTCTCCCTTCGGGAAGCGTGGCGCTTTCTCATAGCTCACGCTGTAGGTATCTCAGTTCGGTGTAGGT
CGTTCGCTCCAAGCTGGGCTGTGTGCACGAACCCCCCGTTCAGCCCGACCGCTGCGCCTTATCCGGTAAC
TATCGTCTTGAGTCCAACCCGGTAAGACACGACTTATCGCCACTGGCAGCAGCCACTGGTAACAGGATTA
GCAGAGCGAGGTATGTAGGCGGTGCTACAGAGTTCTTGAAGTGGTGGCCTAACTACGGCTACACTAGAAG
AACAGTATTTGGTATCTGCGCTCTGCTGAAGCCAGTTACCTTCGGAAAAAGAGTTGGTAGCTCTTGATCC
GGCAAACAAACCACCGCTGGTAGCGGTGGTTTTTTTGTTTGCAAGCAGCAGATTACGCGCAGAAAAAAAG
GATCTCAAGAAGATCCTTTGATCTTTTCTACGGGGTCTGACGCTCAGTGGAACGAAAACTCACGTTAAGG
GATTTTGGTCATGAGATTATCAAAAAGGATCTTCACCTAGATCCTTTTGCGGCCGCAAATCAATCTAAAG
TATATATGAGTAAACTTGGTCTGACAGTTACCAATGCTTAATCAGTGAGGCACCTATCTCAGCGATCTGT
CTATTTCGTTCATCCATAGTTGCCTGACTCCCCGTCGTGTAGATAACTACGATACGGGAGGGCTTACCAT
CTGGCCCCAGTGCTGCAATGATACCGCGAGACCCACGCTCACCGGCTCCAGATTTATCAGCAATAAACCA
GCCAGCCGGAAGGGCCGAGCGCAGAAGTGGTCCTGCAACTTTATCCGCCTCCATCCAGTCTATTAATTGT
TGCCGGGAAGCTAGAGTAAGTAGTTCGCCAGTTAATAGTTTGCGCAACGTTGTTGCCATTGCTACAGGCA
TCGTGGTGTCACGCTCGTCGTTTGGTATGGCTTCATTCAGCTCCGGTTCCCAACGATCAAGGCGAGTTAC
ATGATCCCCCATGTTGTGCAAAAAAGCGGTTAGCTCCTTCGGTCCTCCGATCGTTGTCAGAAGTAAGTTG
GCCGCAGTGTTATCACTCATGGTTATGGCAGCACTGCATAATTCTCTTACTGTCATGCCATCCGTAAGAT
GCTTTTCTGTGACTGGTGAGTACTCAACCAAGTCATTCTGAGAATAGTGTATGCGGCGACCGAGTTGCTC
TTGCCCGGCGTCAATACGGGATAATACCGCGCCACATAGCAGAACTTTAAAAGTGCTCATCATTGGAAAA
CGTTCTTCGGGGCGAAAACTCTCAAGGATCTTACCGCTGTTGAGATCCAGTTCGATGTAACCCACTCGTG
CACCCAACTGATCTTCAGCATCTTTTACTTTCACCAGCGTTTCTGGGTGAGCAAAAACAGGAAGGCAAAA
TGCCGCAAAAAAGGGAATAAGGGCGACACGGAAATGTTGAATACTCATACTCTTCCTTTTTCAATATTAT
TGAAGCATTTATCAGGGTTATTGTCTCATGAGCGGATACATATTTGAATGTATTTAGAAAAATAAACAAA
TAGGGGTTCCGCGCACATTTCCCCGAAAAGTGCCAC
